>Addgene plasmid #55295 | mTagBFP2-Farnesyl-5 | addgene full sequence | sequence record 256754 | Addgene NGS Result
ATTCTGTGGATAACCGTATTACCGCCATGCATTAGTTATTAATAGTAATCAATTACGGGGTCATTAGTTC
ATAGCCCATATATGGAGTTCCGCGTTACATAACTTACGGTAAATGGCCCGCCTGGCTGACCGCCCAACGA
CCCCCGCCCATTGACGTCAATAATGACGTATGTTCCCATAGTAACGCCAATAGGGACTTTCCATTGACGT
CAATGGGTGGAGTATTTACGGTAAACTGCCCACTTGGCAGTACATCAAGTGTATCATATGCCAAGTACGC
CCCCTATTGACGTCAATGACGGTAAATGGCCCGCCTGGCATTATGCCCAGTACATGACCTTATGGGACTT
TCCTACTTGGCAGTACATCTACGTATTAGTCATCGCTATTACCATGGTGATGCGGTTTTGGCAGTACATC
AATGGGCGTGGATAGCGGTTTGACTCACGGGGATTTCCAAGTCTCCACCCCATTGACGTCAATGGGAGTT
TGTTTTGGCACCAAAATCAACGGGACTTTCCAAAATGTCGTAACAACTCCGCCCCATTGACGCAAATGGG
CGGTAGGCGTGTACGGTGGGAGGTCTATATAAGCAGAGCTGGTTTAGTGAACCGTCAGATCCGCTAGCGC
TACCGGTCGCCACCATGGTGTCTAAGGGCGAAGAGCTGATTAAGGAGAACATGCACATGAAGCTGTACAT
GGAGGGCACCGTGGACAACCATCACTTCAAGTGCACATCCGAGGGCGAAGGCAAGCCCTACGAGGGCACC
CAGACCATGAGAATCAAGGTGGTCGAGGGCGGCCCTCTCCCCTTCGCCTTCGACATCCTGGCTACTAGCT
TCCTCTACGGCAGCAAGACCTTCATCAACCACACCCAGGGCATCCCCGACTTCTTCAAGCAGTCCTTCCC
TGAGGGCTTCACATGGGAGAGAGTCACCACATACGAAGACGGGGGCGTGCTGACCGCTACCCAGGACACC
AGCCTCCAGGACGGCTGCCTCATCTACAACGTCAAGATCAGAGGGGTGAACTTCACATCCAACGGCCCTG
TGATGCAGAAGAAAACACTCGGCTGGGAGGCCTTCACCGAGACGCTGTACCCCGCTGACGGCGGCCTGGA
AGGCAGAAACGACATGGCCCTGAAGCTCGTGGGCGGGAGCCATCTGATCGCAAACGCCAAGACCACATAT
AGATCCAAGAAACCCGCTAAGAACCTCAAGATGCCTGGCGTCTACTATGTGGACTACAGACTGGAAAGAA
TCAAGGAGGCCAACAACGAGACCTACGTCGAGCAGCACGAGGTGGCAGTGGCCAGATACTGCGACCTCCC
TAGCAAACTGGGGCACAAGCTTAATTCCGGACTCAGATCTAAGCTGAACCCTCCTGATGAGAGTGGCCCC
GGCTGCATGAGCTGCAAGTGTGTGCTCTCCTGAGAATTCTGCAGTCGACGGTACCGCGGGCCCGGGATCC
ACCGGATCTAGATAACTGATCATAATCAGCCATACCACATTTGTAGAGGTTTTACTTGCTTTAAAAAACC
TCCCACACCTCCCCCTGAACCTGAAACATAAAATGAATGCAATTGTTGTTGTTAACTTGTTTATTGCAGC
TTATAATGGTTACAAATAAAGCAATAGCATCACAAATTTCACAAATAAAGCATTTTTTTCACTGCATTCT
AGTTGTGGTTTGTCCAAACTCATCAATGTATCTTAACGCGTAAATTGTAAGCGTTAATATTTTGTTAAAA
TTCGCGTTAAATTTTTGTTAAATCAGCTCATTTTTTAACCAATAGGCCGAAATCGGCAAAATCCCTTATA
AATCAAAAGAATAGACCGAGATAGGGT
[37 nt withheld, positions 1848-1884]
AAAGAACGTGGACTCCAACGTCAAAGG
[49 nt withheld, positions 1912-1960]
T
[91 nt withheld, positions 1962-2052]
G
[124 nt withheld, positions 2054-2177]
CAGGTGGCACTTTTCGGGGAAATGTGCGCGGAACCCCTATTTGTTTATTTTTCTAAATACATTCAAATAT
GTATCCGCTCATGAGACAATAACCCTGATAAATGCTTCAATAATATTGAAAAAGGAAGAGTCCTGAGGCG
GAAAGAACCAGCTGTGGAATGTGTGTCAGTTAGGGTGTGGAAAGTCCCCAGGCTCCCCAGCAGGCAGAAG
TATGCAAAGCATGCATCTCAATTAGTCAGCAACCAGGTGTGGAAAGTCCCCAGGCTCCCCAGCAGGCAGA
AGTATGCAAAGCATGCATCTCAATTAGTCAGCAACCATAGTCCCGCCCCTAACTCCGCCCATCCCGCCCC
TAACTCCGCCCAGTTCCGCCCATTCTCCGCCCCATGGCTGACTAATTTTTTTTATTTATGCAGAGGCCGA
GGCCGCCTCGGCCTCTGAGCTATTCCAGAAGTAGTGAGGAGGCTTTTTTGGAGGCCTAGGCTTTTGCAAA
GATCGATCAAGAGACAGGATGAGGATCGTTTCGCATGATTGAACAAGATGGATTGCACGCAGGTTCTCCG
GCCGCTTGGGTGGAGAGGCTATTCGGCTATGACTGGGCACAACAGACAATCGGCTGCTCTGATGCCGCCG
TGTTCCGGCTGTCAGCGCAGGGGCGCCCGGTTCTTTTTGTCAAGACCGACCTGTCCGGTGCCCTGAATGA
ACTGCAAGACGAGGCAGCGCGGCTATCGTGGCTGGCCACGACGGGCGTTCCTTGCGCAGCTGTGCTCGAC
GTTGTCACTGAAGCGGGAAGGGACTGGCTGCTATTGGGCGAAGTGCCGGGGCAGGATCTCCTGTCATCTC
ACCTTGCTCCTGCCGAGAAAGTATCCATCATGGCTGATGCAATGCGGCGGCTGCATACGCTTGATCCGGC
TACCTGCCCATTCGACCACCAAGCGAAACATCGCATCGAGCGAGCACGTACTCGGATGGAAGCCGGTCTT
GTCGATCAGGATGATCTGGACGAAGAGCATCAGGGGCTCGCGCCAGCCGAACTGTTCGCCAGGCTCAAGG
CGAGCATGCCCGACGGCGAGGATCTCGTCGTGACCCATGGCGATGCCTGCTTGCCGAATATCATGGTGGA
AAATGGCCGCTTTTCTGGATTCATCGACTGTGGCCGGCTGGGTGTGGCGGACCGCTATCAGGACATAGCG
TTGGCTACCCGTGATATTGCTGAAGAGCTTGGCGGCGAATGGGCTGACCGCTTCCTCGTGCTTTACGGTA
TCGCCGCTCCCGATTCGCAGCGCATCGCCTTCTATCGCCTTCTTGACGAGTTCTTCTGAGCGGGACTCTG
GGGTTCGAAATGACCGACCAAGCGACGCCCAACCTGCCATCACGAGATTTCGATTCCACCGCCGCCTTCT
ATGAAAGGTTGGGCTTCGGAATCGTTTTCCGGGACGCCGGCTGGATGATCCTCCAGCGCGGGGATCTCAT
GCTGGAGTTCTTCGCCCACCCTAGGGGGAGGCTAACTGAAACACGGAAGGAGACAATACCGGAAGGAACC
CGCGCTATGACGGCAATAAAAAGACAGAATAAAACGCACGGTGTTGGGTCGTTTGTTCATAAACGCGGGG
TTCGGTCCCAGGGCTGGCACTCTGTCGATACCCCACCGAGACCCCATTGGGGCCAATACGCCCGCGTTTC
TTCCTTTTCCCCACCCCACCCCCCAAGTTCGGGTGAAGGCCCAGGGCTCGCAGCCAACGTCGGGGCGGCA
GGCCCTGCCATAGCCTCAGGTTACTCATATATACTTTAGATTGATTTAAAACTTCATTTTTAATTTAAAA
GGATCTAGGTGAAGATCCTTTTTGATAATCTCATGACCAAAATCCCTTAACGTGAGTTTTCGTTCCACTG
AGCGTCAGACCCCGTAGAAAAGATCAAAGGATCTTCTTGAGATCCTTTTTTTCTGCGCGTAATCTGCTGC
TTGCAAACAAAAAAACCACCGCTACCAGCGGTGGTTTGTTTGCCGGATCAAGAGCTACCAACTCTTTTTC
CGAAGGTAACTGGCTTCAGCAGAGCGCAGATACCAAATACTGTTCTTCTAGTGTAGCCGTAGTTAGGCCA
CCACTTCAAGAACTCTGTAGCACCGCCTACATACCTCGCTCTGCTAATCCTGTTACCAGTGGCTGCTGCC
AGTGGCGATAAGTCGTGTCTTACCGGGTTGGACTCAAGACGATAGTTACCGGATAAGGCGCAGCGGTCGG
GCTGAACGGGGGGTTCGTGCACACAGCCCAGCTTGGAGCGAACGACCTACACCGAACTGAGATACCTACA
GCGTGAGCTATGAGAAAGCGCCACGCTTCCCGAAGGGAGAAAGGCGGACAGGTATCCGGTAAGCGGCAGG
GTCGGAACAGGAGAGCGCACGAGGGAGCTTCCAGGGGGAAACGCCTGGTATCTTTATAGTCCTGTCGGGT
TTCGCCACCTCTGACTTGAGCGTCGATTTTTGTGATGCTCGTCAGGGGGGCGGAGCCTATGGAAAAACGC
CAGCAACGCGGCCTTTTTACGGTTCCTGGCCTTTTGCTGGCCTTTTGCTCACATGTTCTTTCCTGCGTTA
TCCCCTG
Features (pLannotate 1.2.2; 16 found; start..end, strand, type, name):
      1..25      +  rep_origin     RSF ori (fragment): Plasmids containing the RSF 1030 origin of replication can be propagated in E. coli cells that contain additional plasmids with compatible origins.
     93..396     +  enhancer       CMV enhancer: human cytomegalovirus immediate early enhancer
    397..600     +  promoter       CMV promoter: human cytomegalovirus (CMV) immediate early promoter
    645..1355    +  CDS            mTagBFP2: mTagBFP2 is a basic (constitutively fluorescent) blue fluorescent protein published in 2011, derived from Entacmaea quadricolor. It is reported to be a very rapidly-maturing monomer with very low acid sensitivity.
   1371..1433    +  CDS            H-Ras (fragment): human small GTPase proto-oncoprotein
   1434..1470    +  misc_feature   MCS (fragment): multiple cloning site
   1487..1571    +  CDS            large T antigen (fragment): large T antigen from SV40 (simian virus 40)
   1594..1715    +  polyA_signal   SV40 poly(A) signal: SV40 polyadenylation signal
   1749..2177    -  rep_origin     f1 ori (sequence partly withheld): f1 bacteriophage origin of replication; arrow indicates direction of (+) strand synthesis
   2204..2308    +  promoter       AmpR promoter: bla
   2310..2667    +  promoter       SV40 promoter: SV40 enhancer and early promoter
   2702..3496    +  CDS            NeoR/KanR: aminoglycoside phosphotransferase from Tn5; aph(3')-II (or nptII); confers resistance to neomycin, kanamycin, and G418 (Geneticin®)
   3517..3669    +  CDS            ble (fragment): BLE_KLEPN - Experimental evidence at protein level: Swiss-Prot protein existence level 1. Binding protein with a strong affinity to the bleomycin family of antibiotics. Binds to CL990; an antimitotic-antibiotic compound. From Klebsiella pneumoniae.
   3728..3775    +  polyA_signal   HSV TK poly(A) signal: herpes simplex virus thymidine kinase polyadenylation signal (Cole and Stacy, 1985)
   3866..3882    -  polyA_signal   bGH poly(A) signal (fragment): bovine growth hormone polyadenylation signal
   4104..4692    +  rep_origin     ori: high-copy-number ColE1/pMB1/pBR322/pUC origin of replication
