[The description below was written by a language model from this plasmid's Addgene catalogue record and pLannotate feature annotations shown in this document.]
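Description:
mTagBFP2-Farnesyl-5 is a mammalian expression plasmid of about 4.8 kb that produces a plasma-membrane-targeted blue fluorescent protein. The human cytomegalovirus immediate-early enhancer and promoter drive an open reading frame in which the monomeric blue fluorescent protein mTagBFP2 sits at the N terminus. After a short linker it is fused to the final 20 amino acids of human H-Ras. This C-terminal H-Ras segment carries the CAAX-type farnesylation signal, so the fusion is lipid-modified after translation and anchored to the inner leaflet of the plasma membrane. A remnant of the multiple cloning site follows the coding sequence, and the transcript is terminated by the SV40 polyadenylation signal. The short large T antigen match annotated just upstream of that signal probably reflects SV40 sequence flanking the poly(A) region, not an expressed gene.

The backbone is propagated at high copy in E. coli from a ColE1/pUC-type origin, and it also carries an f1 phage origin. A single Tn5 aminoglycoside phosphotransferase gene (NeoR/KanR) serves for selection in both hosts. A bacterial bla-type promoter expresses it for kanamycin selection in bacteria, and the SV40 enhancer/early promoter, paired with the HSV TK polyadenylation signal, expresses it for G418 selection of stably transfected mammalian cells. The small RSF ori, ble and bGH poly(A) fragments in the table appear to be incidental partial matches.

The construct is used as a plasma membrane marker for fluorescence microscopy. Its recorded excitation maximum is 399 nm and its emission maximum is 456 nm, a blue range that suits multicolour imaging with green and red reporters.
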