Addgene plasmid #55295: mTagBFP2-Farnesyl-5
Purpose: Localization: Plasma Membrane, Excitation: 399, Emission: 456
Depositing lab: Michael Davidson. Depositing organization: Florida State University, Tallahassee. Publication: An enhanced monomeric blue fluorescent protein with the high chemical stability of the chromophore. Subach OM, Cranfill PJ, Davidson MW, Verkhusha VV. PLoS One. 2011;6(12):e28674. Epub 2011 Dec 8. 10.1371/journal.pone.0028674 PubMed 22174863.
Backbone
  Vector backbone: mTagBFP2
  Backbone size w/o insert (bp): 4750
  Vector type: Mammalian Expression
  Selectable markers: Neomycin (select with G418)
Growth in bacteria
  Bacterial resistance: Kanamycin, 50 μg/mL
  Growth temperature: 37°C
  Growth strain: DH5alpha
  Copy number: High Copy
Gene/Insert
  Gene/Insert name: Farnesyl (alt name: NM_001130442.1)
  Species: H. sapiens (human)
  Mutation: encodes final 20 aa of NM_001130442.1
  Entrez Gene: HRAS (a.k.a. C-BAS/HAS, C-H-RAS, C-HA-RAS1, CTLO, H-RASIDX, HAMSV, HRAS1, RASH1, p21ras)
  Promoter: CMV
  Tag / fusion protein: mTagBFP2 (N terminal on backbone)
  Cloning method: Unknown
  Sequencing primers: 5′ CMV-F; 3′ SV40pA-R
Terms and licenses: Academic/Nonprofit Terms; Industry Terms
Depositor comments: . Excitation = 399; Emission = 456
How to cite: mTagBFP2-Farnesyl-5 was a gift from Michael Davidson (Addgene plasmid # 55295 ; http://n2t.net/addgene:55295 ; RRID:Addgene_55295)
