>Addgene plasmid #55295 | mTagBFP2-Farnesyl-5 | depositor partial sequence | sequence record 85700 | insert sequence
GTGTACGGTGGGAGGTCTATATAAGCAGAGCTGGTTTAGTGAACCGTCAGATCCGCTAGCGCTACCGGTC
GCCACCATGGTGTCTAAGGGCGAAGAGCTGATTAAGGAGAACATGCACATGAAGCTGTACATGGAGGGCA
CCGTGGACAACCATCACTTCAAGTGCACATCCGAGGGCGAAGGCAAGCCCTACGAGGGCACCCAGACCAT
GAGAATCAAGGTGGTCGAGGGCGGCCCTCTCCCCTTCGCCTTCGACATCCTGGCTACTAGCTTCCTCTAC
GGCAGCAAGACCTTCATCAACCACACCCAGGGCATCCCCGACTTCTTCAAGCAGTCCTTCCCTGAGGGCT
TCACATGGGAGAGAGTCACCACATACGAAGACGGGGGCGTGCTGACCGCTACCCAGGACACCAGCCTCCA
GGACGGCTGCCTCATCTACAACGTCAAGATCAGAGGGGTGAACTTCACATCCAACGGCCCTGTGATGCAG
AAGAAAACACTCGGCTGGGAGGCCTTCACCGAGACGCTGTACCCCGCTGACGGCGGCCTGGAAGGCAGAA
ACGACATGGCCCTGAAGCTCGTGGGCGGGAGCCATCTGATCGCAAACGCCAAGACCACATATAGATCCAA
GAAACCCGCTAAGAACCTCAAGATGCCTGGCGTCTACTATGTGGACTACAGACTGGAAAGAATCAAGGAG
GCCAACAACGAGACCTACGTCGAGCAGCACGAGGTGGCAGTGGCCAGATACTGCGACCTCCCTAGCAAAC
TGGGGCACAAGCTTAATTCCGGACTCAGATCTAAGCTGAACCCTCCTGATGAGAGTGGCCCCGGCTGCAT
GAGCTGCAAGTGTGTGCTCTCCTGAGAATTCTGCAGTCGACGGTACCGCGGGCCCGGGATCCACCGGATC
TAGATAACTGATCATAATCAGCCATACCACATT
