>Addgene plasmid #55295 | mTagBFP2-Farnesyl-5 | addgene partial sequence | sequence record 101291 | BFP-F 5'-CCTTCACCGAGACGCTGTA-3'
CCTGAAGCTCGTGGGCGGGAGCCATCTGATCGCAAACGCCAAGACCACATATAGATCCAAGAAACCCGCT
AAGAACCTCAAGATGCCTGGCGTCTACTATGTGGACTACAGACTGGAAAGAATCAAGGAGGCCAACAACG
AGACCTACGTCGAGCAGCACGAGGTGGCAGTGGCCAGATACTGCGACCTCCCTAGCAAACTGGGGCACAA
GCTTAATTCCGGACTCAGATCTAAGCTGAACCCTCCTGATGAGAGTGGCCCCGGCTGCATGAGCTGCAAG
TGTGTGCTCTCCTGAGAATTCTGCAGTCGACGGTACCGCGGGCCCGGGATCCACCGGATCTAGATAACTG
ATCATAATCAGCCATACCACATTTGTAGAGGTTTTACTTGCTTTAAAAAACCTCCCACACCTCCCCCTGA
ACCTGAAACATAAAATGAATGCAATTGTTGTTGTTAACTTGTTTATTGCAGCTTATAATGGTTACAAATA
AAGCAATAGCATCACAAATTTCACAAATAAAGCATTTTTTTCACTGCATTCTAGTTGTGGTTTGTCCAAA
CTCATCAATGTATCTTAACGCGTAAATTGTAAGCGTTAATATTTTGTTAAAATTCGCGTTAAATTTTTGT
TAAATCAGCTCATTTTTTAACCAATAGGCCGAAATCGGCAAAATCCCTTATAAATCAAAAGAATAGACCG
AGATAGGGT
[37 nt withheld, positions 710-746]
AAAGAACGTGGACTCCAACGTCAAAGGGCGAAA
